>Addgene plasmid #114859 | AT1G53440 X069_pECIA14 | addgene full sequence | sequence record 274536 | Addgene NGS Result
ACCCCCATACATATGTGGTACGCAAGTAAGAGTGCCTGCGCATGCCCCATGTGCCCCACCAAGAGCTTTG
CATCCCATACAAGTCCCCAAAGTGGAGAACCGAACCAATTCTTCGCGGGCAGAACAAAAGCTTCTGCACA
CGTCTCCACTCGAATTTGGAGCCGGCCGGCGTGTGCAAAAGAGGTGAATCGAACGAAAGACCCGTGTGTA
AAGCCGCGTTTCCAAAATGTATAAAACCGAGAGCATCTGGCCAATGTGCATCAGTTGTGGTCAGCAGCAA
AATCAAGTGAATCATCTCAGTGCAACTAAAGGGGGGATCCGATCTCAATATGAAGTTATGCATATTACTG
GCCGTCGTGGCCTTTGTTGGCCTCTCGCTCGGGCAACTTTTGCCAGAAGATGAAGTTCAAACATTGCGAA
CGATCTTTAGAAAGCTTCAAAACCAAACAGTGAACATCGAAAGAACTTCTTGTTTGGACAGAAAATGGAA
CTTTGTTGCCGAGTCAACCTCCAAGCTACCAACCAGTAACATTACCTGCGACTGTACTTTCAACGCCAGC
TCAGTCTGTCGTGTCACAAACATACAGCTTAGAGGTTTCAATTTGCGAGGAATTATACCGCCTGAATTCG
GGAACCTCACACGTCTTACAGAGATAGATCTTGTGCTGAACTTTCTCAGTGGAACAATACCTACAACATT
GTCTCAAATTCCGCTTGAAATCTTGGCTGTAACCGGAAACCGACTCTCTGGACCATTTCCTCCTCAGCTC
GGACAGATTACTACACTTACTGATGTGATTATGGAAAGTAATTTATTCACAGGACAACTTCCTCCAAACC
TAGGGAACTTAAGAAGCTTGAAAAGATTGCTAATCTCTTCAAATAACATCACGGGTCGGATCCCTGAGTC
CTTGAGCAATCTCAAGAATTTGACTAATTTTCGGATTGATGGAAACTCTCTATCTGGGAAGATACCTGAT
TTTATTGGAAACTGGACTCGGCTCGTTAGGCTAGACCTCCAAGGCACATCAATGGAAGGTCCTATTCCAG
CTTCGATTTCAAACTTGAAAAACCTGACTGAATTGAGGATAACAGATTTGCGTGGACCAACTTCTCCTTT
TCCAGACCTTCAAAATATGACGAATATGGAAAGATTGGTACTAAGAAACTGTTTGATAAGGGAACCTATA
CCGGAGTACATCGGTACTTCCATGACTATGTTGAAGTTACTAGATTTAAGCTCAAACATGTTAAATGGTA
CAATTCCAGACACATTTCGGAGTCTGAACGCATTCAACTTTATGTATCTGAATAATAACTCATTGACTGG
TCCAGTTCCTCAGTTCATTCTTGATAGTAAACAAAACATAGATTTATCTTACAACAATTTCACTCAGCCA
CCTACTTTAAGCTGTAATCAGCTTGATGTTAACTTGATCTCCAGCTACCCCTCAGTAACCAATAACTCTG
TCCAATGGTGCTTAAGAAAGGATCTTCCGTGTCCTGGAGACGCACACCATTCTTCCTTGTTCATTAACTG
TGGAGGAAACCGACTCAAGGTTGATAAAGACGAGTATGCGGATGACTTAAACAAAAGAGGAGCATCAACA
TTCTCTTCTGTCTCTGAAAGATGGGGATACAGTAGTTCTGGAGCTTGGTTAGGCAATGACGGTGCCACTT
ACTTAGCAACAGATACGTTTAACTTGATCAATGAATCAACTCCAGAGTATTACAAAACAGCCCGTCTCGC
TTCACAATCACTCAAGTACTATGGACTATGCATGAGAAGAGGAAGTTACAAAGTTCAGCTCTATTTTGCA
GAGATAATGTTCTCAAATGATCAGACTTATAGTAGCTTAGGGCGGCGACTATTCGACATTTATGTTCAAG
GGATTTTGTTGGAGAGGGACTTTAACATAGCACAGAGAGCAGGTGGAGTTGGTAAACCGTTCCTAAGGCA
AGTTGATGAAGTTCAAGTGAATGGAAGTACGTTGGAGATTCATTTGAAGTGGACAGGAAAAGGCACAAAC
GTAATACCAACAAGAGGTGTTTACGGGCCTCTCATATCCGCTATAACCGTCACACCGAATTTCAAGGTTG
ATACCGGAAAACCATTGTCCCTGGAGGTGCTGTTCCAGGGACCAAGCGGCAATCCCGGCGGCGATCTGGC
CCCCCAGATGCTGCGCGAGCTGCAGGAGACCAATGCCGCCCTGCAGGACGTGCGCGAGCTGCTGCGCCAC
CGCGTGAAGGAGATCACCTTCCTGAAGAACACCGTGATGGAGTGCGACGCCTGCGGCATGCAGCCCTCTA
GAGGCTCCGGCTCCATCATCCCAGTTGAGGAGGAGAACCCGGACTTCTGGAACCGCGAGGCAGCCGAGGC
CCTGGGTGCCGCCAAGAAGCTGCAGCCTGCACAGACAGCCGCCAAGAACCTCATCATCTTCCTGGGCGAT
GGGATGGGGGTGTCTACGGTGACAGCTGCCAGGATCCTAAAAGGGCAGAAGAAGGACAAACTGGGGCCTG
AGATACCCCTGGCCATGGACCGCTTCCCATATGTGGCTCTGTCCAAGACATACAATGTAGACAAACATGT
GCCAGACAGTGGAGCCACAGCCACGGCCTACCTGTGCGGGGTCAAGGGCAACTTCCAGACCATTGGCTTG
AGTGCAGCCGCCCGCTTTAACCAGTGCAACACGACACGCGGCAACGAGGTCATCTCCGTGATGAATCGGG
CCAAGAAAGCAGGGAAGTCAGTGGGAGTGGTAACCACCACACGAGTGCAGCACGCCTCGCCAGCCGGCAC
CTACGCCCACACGGTGAACCGCAACTGGTACTCGGACGCCGACGTGCCTGCCTCGGCCCGCCAGGAGGGG
TGCCAGGACATCGCTACGCAGCTCATCTCCAACATGGACATTGACGTGATCCTAGGTGGAGGCCGAAAGT
ACATGTTTCGCATGGGAACCCCAGACCCTGAGTACCCAGATGACTACAGCCAAGGTGGGACCAGGCTGGA
CGGGAAGAATCTGGTGCAGGAATGGCTGGCGAAGCGCCAGGGTGCCCGGTATGTGTGGAACCGCACTGAG
CTCATGCAGGCTTCCCTGGACCCGTCTGTGACCCATCTCATGGGTCTCTTTGAGCCTGGAGACATGAAAT
ACGAGATCCACCGAGACTCCACACTGGACCCCTCCCTGATGGAGATGACAGAGGCTGCCCTGCGCCTGCT
GAGCAGGAACCCCCGCGGCTTCTTCCTCTTCGTGGAGGGTGGTCGCATCGACCATGGTCATCATGAAAGC
AGGGCTTACCGGGCACTGACTGAGACGATCATGTTCGACGACGCCATTGAGAGGGCGGGCCAGCTCACCA
GCGAGGAGGACACGCTGAGCCTCGTCACTGCCGACCACTCCCACGTCTTCTCCTTCGGAGGCTACCCCCT
GCGAGGGAGCTCCATCTTCGGGCTGGCCCCTGGCAAGGCCCGGGACAGGAAGGCCTACACGGTCCTCCTA
TACGGAAACGGTCCAGGCTATGTGCTCAAGGACGGCGCCCGGCCGGATGTTACCGAGAGCGAGAGCGGGA
GCCCCGAGTATCGGCAGCAGTCAGCAGTGCCCCTGGACGAAGAGACCCACGCAGGCGAGGACGTGGCGGT
GTTCGCGCGCGGCCCGCAGGCGCACCTGGTTCACGGCGTGCAGGAGCAGACCTTCATAGCGCACGTCATG
GCCTTCGCCGCCTGCCTGGAGCCCTACACCGCCTGCGACCTGGCGCCCCCCGCCGGCACCACCGACGCCG
CGCACCCGGGTTCTAGAGGAAGCACCTCCGGCGATAACGATTACAAGGATGATGATGATAAGGCCAGCGG
CACCGGTCATCATCACCATCACCATTGAGTTTAAACCCGCTGATCAGCCTCGACTGTGCCTTCTAAGGCC
TGAGCTCGCTGATCAGCCTCGATCGAGGATCCAGACATGATAAGATACATTGATGAGTTTGGACAAACCA
CAACTAGAATGCAGTGAAAAAAATGCTTTATTTGTGAAATTTGTGATGCTATTGCTTTATTTGTAACCAT
TATAAGCTGCAATAAACAAGTTAACAACAACAATTGCATTCATTTTATGTTTCAGGTTCAGGGGGAGGTG
TGGGAGGTTTTTTAAAGCAAGTAAAACCTCTACAAATGTGGTATGGCTGATTATGATCAGTCGACCTGCA
GGCATGCAAGCTTGGCGTAATCATGGTCATAGCTGTTTCCTGTGTGAAATTGTTATCCGCTCACAATTCC
ACACAACATACGAGCCGGAAGCATAAAGTGTAAAGCCTGGGGTGCCTAATGAGTGAGCTAACTCACATTA
ATTGCGTTGCGCTCACTGCCCGCTTTCCAGTCGGGAAACCTGTCGTGCCAGCTGCATTAATGAATCGGCC
AACGCGCGGGGAGAGGCGGTTTGCGTATTGGGCGCTCTTCCGCTTCCTCGCTCACTGACTCGCTGCGCTC
GGTCGTTCGGCTGCGGCGAGCGGTATCAGCTCACTCAAAGGCGGTAATACGGTTATCCACAGAATCAGGG
GATAACGCAGGAAAGAACATGTGAGCAAAAGGCCAGCAAAAGGCCAGGAACCGTAAAAAGGCCGCGTTGC
TGGCGTTTTTCCATAGGCTCCGCCCCCCTGACGAGCATCACAAAAATCGACGCTCAAGTCAGAGGTGGCG
AAACCCGACAGGACTATAAAGATACCAGGCGTTTCCCCCTGGAAGCTCCCTCGTGCGCTCTCCTGTTCCG
ACCCTGCCGCTTACCGGATACCTGTCCGCCTTTCTCCCTTCGGGAAGCGTGGCGCTTTCTCATAGCTCAC
GCTGTAGGTATCTCAGTTCGGTGTAGGTCGTTCGCTCCAAGCTGGGCTGTGTGCACGAACCCCCCGTTCA
GCCCGACCGCTGCGCCTTATCCGGTAACTATCGTCTTGAGTCCAACCCGGTAAGACACGACTTATCGCCA
CTGGCAGCAGCCACTGGTAACAGGATTAGCAGAGCGAGGTATGTAGGCGGTGCTACAGAGTTCTTGAAGT
GGTGGCCTAACTACGGCTACACTAGAAGAACAGTATTTGGTATCTGCGCTCTGCTGAAGCCAGTTACCTT
CGGAAAAAGAGTTGGTAGCTCTTGATCCGGCAAACAAACCACCGCTGGTAGCGGTGGTTTTTTTGTTTGC
AAGCAGCAGATTACGCGCAGAAAAAAAGGATCTCAAGAAGATCCTTTGATCTTTTCTACGGGGTCTGACG
CTCAGTGGAACGAAAACTCACGTTAAGGGATTTTGGTCATGAGATTATCAAAAAGGATCTTCACCTAGAT
CCTTTTAAATTAAAAATGAAGTTTTAAATCAATCTAAAGTATATATGAGTAAACTTGGTCTGACAGTTAC
CAATGCTTAATCAGTGAGGCACCTATCTCAGCGATCTGTCTATTTCGTTCATCCATAGTTGCCTGACTCC
CCGTCGTGTAGATAACTACGATACGGGAGGGCTTACCATCTGGCCCCAGTGCTGCAATGATACCGCGAGA
CCCACGCTCACCGGCTCCAGATTTATCAGCAATAAACCAGCCAGCCGGAAGGGCCGAGCGCAGAAGTGGT
CCTGCAACTTTATCCGCCTCCATCCAGTCTATTAATTGTTGCCGGGAAGCTAGAGTAAGTAGTTCGCCAG
TTAATAGTTTGCGCAACGTTGTTGCCATTGCTACAGGCATCGTGGTGTCACGCTCGTCGTTTGGTATGGC
TTCATTCAGCTCCGGTTCCCAACGATCAAGGCGAGTTACATGATCCCCCATGTTGTGCAAAAAAGCGGTT
AGCTCCTTCGGTCCTCCGATCGTTGTCAGAAGTAAGTTGGCCGCAGTGTTATCACTCATGGTTATGGCAG
CACTGCATAATTCTCTTACTGTCATGCCATCCGTAAGATGCTTTTCTGTGACTGGTGAGTACTCAACCAA
GTCATTCTGAGAATAGTGTATGCGGCGACCGAGTTGCTCTTGCCCGGCGTCAATACGGGATAATACCGCG
CCACATAGCAGAACTTTAAAAGTGCTCATCATTGGAAAACGTTCTTCGGGGCGAAAACTCTCAAGGATCT
TACCGCTGTTGAGATCCAGTTCGATGTAACCCACTCGTGCACCCAACTGATCTTCAGCATCTTTTACTTT
CACCAGCGTTTCTGGGTGAGCAAAAACAGGAAGGCAAAATGCCGCAAAAAAGGGAATAAGGGCGACACGG
AAATGTTGAATACTCATACTCTTCCTTTTTCAATATTATTGAAGCATTTATCAGGGTTATTGTCTCATGA
GCGGATACATATTTGAATGTATTTAGAAAAATAAACAAATAGGGGTTCCGCGCACATTTCCCCGAAAAGT
GCCACCTGACGTCTAAGAAACCATTATTATCATGACATTAACCTATAAAAATAGGCGTATCACGAGGCCC
TTTCGTCTCGCGCGTTTCGGTGATGACGGTGAAAACCTCTGACACATGCAGCTCCCGGAGACGGTCACAG
CTTGTCTGTAAGCGGATGCCGGGAGCAGACAAGCCCGTCAGGGCGCGTCAGCGGGTGTTGGCGGGTGTCG
GGGCTGGCTTAACTATGCGGCATCAGAGCAGATTGTACTGAGAGTGCACCATATGCGGTGTGAAATACCG
CACAGATGCGTAAGGAGAAAATACCGCATCAGGCGCCATTCGCCATTCAGGCTGCGCAACTGTTGGGAAG
GGCGATCGGTGCGGGCCTCTTCGCTATTACGCCAGCTGGCGAAAGGGGGATGTGCTGCAAGGCGATTAAG
TTGGGTAACGCCAGGGTTTTCCCAGTCACGACGTTGTAAAACGACGGCCAGTGAATTAATTCGTTGCAGG
ACAGGATGTGGTGCCCGATGTGACTAGCTCTTTGCTGCAGGCCGTCCTATCCTCTGGTTCCGATAAGAGA
CCCAGAACTCCGGCCCCCCACCGCCCACCGCC
Features (pLannotate 1.2.2; 19 found; start..end, strand, type, name):
    330..383     +  sig_peptide    BiP signal sequence: Drosophila BiP signal sequence
    342..2120    +  CDS            Y5343_ARATH (fragment): Experimental evidence at protein level: Swiss-Prot protein existence level 1. From Arabidopsis thaliana (Mouse-ear cress).
   2100..2321    +  CDS            COMP (fragment): COMP_HUMAN - Experimental evidence at protein level: Swiss-Prot protein existence level 1. May play a role in the structural integrity of cartilage via its interaction with other extracellular matrix proteins such as the collagens and fibronectin. Can mediate the interaction of chondrocytes with the cartilage extracellular matrix through interaction with cell surface integrin receptors. Could play a role in the pathogenesis of osteoarthritis. Potent suppressor of apoptosis in both primary chondrocytes and transformed cells. Suppresses apoptosis by blocking the activation of caspase-3 and by in
   2324..3776    +  CDS            SEAP (fragment): secreted alkaline phosphatase from human placenta The natural enzyme has a C-terminal transmembrane sequence that is replaced by a GPI anchor.
   3813..3842    +  CDS            2xFLAG (fragment): two tandem FLAG® epitope tags
   3948..4082    -  polyA_signal   SV40 poly(A) signal: SV40 polyadenylation signal
   4105..4189    -  CDS            large T antigen (fragment): large T antigen from SV40 (simian virus 40)
   4189..4213    +  misc_feature   MCS (fragment): pUC18/19 multiple cloning site
   4250..4266    -  protein_bind   lac operator: The lac repressor binds to the lac operator to inhibit transcription in E. coli. This inhibition can be relieved by adding lactose or isopropyl-β-D-thiogalactopyranoside (IPTG). lac repressor encoded by lacI
   4274..4304    -  promoter       lac promoter: promoter for the E. coli lac operon
   4319..4340    -  protein_bind   CAP binding site: CAP binding activates transcription in the presence of cAMP. E. coli catabolite activator protein
   4353..4445    -  CDS            lacI (fragment): lac repressor; lacI; The lac repressor binds to the lac operator to inhibit transcription in E. coli. This inhibition can be relieved by adding lactose or isopropyl-β-D-thiogalactopyranoside (IPTG).
   4628..5216    -  rep_origin     ori: high-copy-number ColE1/pMB1/pBR322/pUC origin of replication
   5387..6247    -  CDS            AmpR: β-lactamase; bla; confers resistance to ampicillin, carbenicillin, and related antibiotics
   6248..6352    -  promoter       AmpR promoter: bla
   6447..6482    +  CDS            rop (fragment): Rop protein, which maintains plasmids at low copy number; rop
   6584..6683    +  misc_feature   bom (fragment): basis of mobility region from pBR322
   6689..6846    -  CDS            lacZα (fragment): LacZα fragment of β-galactosidase; lacZ fragment
   6848..312     +  promoter       MT promoter (across the origin): Drosophila metallothionein promoter
