[The description below was written by a language model from this plasmid's Addgene catalogue record and pLannotate feature annotations shown in this document.]
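Description:
AT1G53440 X069_pECIA14 is an insect-cell expression plasmid built on the pECIA14 backbone for secreted production of a plant receptor ectodomain in Drosophila cell culture. It is maintained in E. coli through a high-copy ColE1/pUC-type origin and selected with ampicillin via the β-lactamase gene. The annotated lac promoter/operator, lacZα, lacI, rop and bom pieces are only fragments left over from the cloning-vector ancestry. No selectable marker for insect cells is annotated.

Expression is driven by the Drosophila metallothionein promoter, which is induced with copper sulfate, and the transcript is terminated by an SV40 polyadenylation signal. The open reading frame begins with the Drosophila BiP signal sequence, which routes the product into the secretory pathway. It continues with the extracellular domain of the Arabidopsis thaliana leucine-rich repeat receptor kinase encoded by AT1G53440, inserted by ligation-independent cloning. Downstream, the ectodomain is fused in frame to a COMP coiled-coil helix, then human placental alkaline phosphatase, and finally Flag and hexahistidine tags. The depositor describes the COMP helix as the pentameric rat form, although the automated annotation matched it to the human protein. The His tag itself is not called in the feature table.

In this arrangement the COMP helix pentamerises the secreted protein, raising avidity so that weak ectodomain interactions become detectable, while alkaline phosphatase provides an enzymatic readout. The record designates the plasmid as the prey vector, to be paired with the corresponding pECIA2 bait construct. It belongs to a set used to map an extracellular interaction network among Arabidopsis LRR receptor kinases.
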