Addgene plasmid #114859: AT1G53440 X069_pECIA14
Purpose: Prey vector AT1G53440 X069_pECIA14 should be used with bait vector AT1G53440 X069_pECIA2.
Depositing lab: Youssef Belkhadir. Depositing organization: Gregor Mendel Institute of Molecular Plant Biology. Publication: An extracellular network of Arabidopsis leucine-rich repeat receptor kinases. Smakowska-Luzan E, Mott GA, Parys K, Stegmann M, Howton TC, Layeghifard M, Neuhold J, Lehner A, Kong J, Grunwald K, Weinberger N, Satbhai SB, Mayer D, Busch W, Madalinski M, Stolt-Bergner P, Provart NJ, Mukhtar MS, Zipfel C, Desveaux D, Guttman DS, Belkhadir Y. Nature. 2018 Jan 18;553(7688):342-346. doi: 10.1038/nature25184. Epub 2018 Jan 10. PubMed 29320478.
Backbone
  Vector backbone: pECIA14
  Backbone manufacturer: Chris Garcia (Addgene plasmid # 47051)
  Vector type: Insect Expression
Growth in bacteria
  Bacterial resistance: Ampicillin, 100 μg/mL
  Growth temperature: 37°C
  Growth strain: DH5alpha
  Copy number: High Copy
Gene/Insert
  Gene/Insert name: AT1G53440
  Species: A. thaliana (mustard weed)
  Entrez Gene: AT1G53440 (a.k.a. AT1G53440, T3F20.24, T3F20_24)
  Promoter: Metallothionein (Copper-Inducible)
  Cloning method: Ligation Independent Cloning
Terms and licenses: Academic/Nonprofit Terms; Industry Terms: Not Available to Industry
Depositor comments: Plasmid for secreted expression in Drosophila cell culture by induction via CuSO4. Insert is an extracellular domain of indicated LRR-RK, C-terminally tagged with Pentameric rat COMP helix, Alkaline Phosphatase (human, placental), Flag, and hexahistidine tags. Insert Protein Sequence: QLLPEDEVQTLRTIFRKLQNQTVNIERTSCLDRKWNFVAESTSKLPTSNITCDCTFNASSVCRVTNIQLRGFNLRGIIPPEFGNLTRLTEIDLVLNFLSGTIPTTLSQIPLEILAVTGNRLSGPFPPQLGQITTLTDVIMESNLFTGQLPPNLGNLRSLKRLLISSNNITGRIPESLSNLKNLTNFRIDGNSLSGKIPDFIGNWTRLVRLDLQGTSMEGPIPASISNLKNLTELRITDLRGPTSPFPDLQNMTNMERLVLRNCLIREPIPEYIGTSMTMLKLLDLSSNMLNGTIPDTFRSLNAFNFMYLNNNSLTGPVPQFILDSKQNIDLSYNNFTQPPTLSCNQLDVNLISSYPSVTNNSVQWCLRKDLPCPGDAHHSSLFINCGGNRLKVDKDEYADDLNKRGASTFSSVSERWGYSSSGAWLGNDGATYLATDTFNLINESTPEYYKTARLASQSLKYYGLCMRRGSYKVQLYFAEIMFSNDQTYSSLGRRLFDIYVQGILLERDFNIAQRAGGVGKPFLRQVDEVQVNGSTLEIHLKWTGKGTNVIPTRGVYGPLISAITVTPNFKVDTGKPLS
How to cite: AT1G53440 X069_pECIA14 was a gift from Youssef Belkhadir (Addgene plasmid # 114859 ; http://n2t.net/addgene:114859 ; RRID:Addgene_114859)
